>Addgene plasmid #211991 | pKLV2-U6gRNA5(TRIM25_v3_6-4)-PGKpuroBFP-W | addgene full sequence | sequence record 420020 | Addgene NGS Result
GTCAATAATGACGTATGTTCCCATAGTAACGCCAATAGGGACTTTCCATTGACGTCAATGGGTGGAGTAT
TTACGGTAAACTGCCCACTTGGCAGTACATCAAGTGTATCATATGCCAAGTACGCCCCCTATTGACGTCA
ATGACGGTAAATGGCCCGCCTGGCATTATGCCCAGTACATGACCTTATGGGACTTTCCTACTTGGCAGTA
CATCTACGTATTAGTCATCGCTATTACCATGGTGATGCGGTTTTGGCAGTACATCAATGGGCGTGGATAG
CGGTTTGACTCACGGGGATTTCCAAGTCTCCACCCCATTGACGTCAATGGGAGTTTGTTTTGGCACCAAA
ATCAACGGGACTTTCCAAAATGTCGTAACAACTCCGCCCCATTGACGCAAATGGGCGGTAGGCGTGTACG
GTGGGAGGTCTATATAAGCAGCGCGTTTTGCCTGTACTGGGTCTCTCTGGTTAGACCAGATCTGAGCCTG
GGAGCTCTCTGGCTAACTAGGGAACCCACTGCTTAAGCCTCAATAAAGCTTGCCTTGAGTGCTTCAAGTA
GTGTGTGCCCGTCTGTTGTGTGACTCTGGTAACTAGAGATCCCTCAGACCCTTTTAGTCAGTGTGGAAAA
TCTCTAGCAGTGGCGCCCGAACAGGGACTTGAAAGCGAAAGGGAAACCAGAGGAGCTCTCTCGACGCAGG
ACTCGGCTTGCTGAAGCGCGCACGGCAAGAGGCGAGGGGCGGCGACTGGTGAGTACGCCAAAAATTTTGA
CTAGCGGAGGCTAGAAGGAGAGAGATGGGTGCGAGAGCGTCAGTATTAAGCGGGGGAGAATTAGATCGCG
ATGGGAAAAAATTCGGTTAAGGCCAGGGGGAAAGAAAAAATATAAATTAAAACATATAGTATGGGCAAGC
AGGGAGCTAGAACGATTCGCAGTTAATCCTGGCCTGTTAGAAACATCAGAAGGCTGTAGACAAATACTGG
GACAGCTACAACCATCCCTTCAGACAGGATCAGAAGAACTTAGATCATTATATAATACAGTAGCAACCCT
CTATTGTGTGCATCAAAGGATAGAGATAAAAGACACCAAGGAAGCTTTAGACAAGATAGAGGAAGAGCAA
AACAAAAGTAAGACCACCGCACAGCAAGCGGCCGGCCGCGCTGATCTTCAGACCTGGAGGAGGAGATATG
AGGGACAATTGGAGAAGTGAATTATATAAATATAAAGTAGTAAAAATTGAACCATTAGGAGTAGCACCCA
CCAAGGCAAAGAGAAGAGTGGTGCAGAGAGAAAAAAGAGCAGTGGGAATAGGAGCTTTGTTCCTTGGGTT
CTTGGGAGCAGCAGGAAGCACTATGGGCGCAGCGTCAATGACGCTGACGGTACAGGCCAGACAATTATTG
TCTGGTATAGTGCAGCAGCAGAACAATTTGCTGAGGGCTATTGAGGCGCAACAGCATCTGTTGCAACTCA
CAGTCTGGGGCATCAAGCAGCTCCAGGCAAGAATCCTGGCTGTGGAAAGATACCTAAAGGATCAACAGCT
CCTGGGGATTTGGGGTTGCTCTGGAAAACTCATTTGCACCACTGCTGTGCCTTGGAATGCTAGTTGGAGT
AATAAATCTCTGGAACAGATTTGGAATCACACGACCTGGATGGAGTGGGACAGAGAAATTAACAATTACA
CAAGCTTAATACACTCCTTAATTGAAGAATCGCAAAACCAGCAAGAAAAGAATGAACAAGAATTATTGGA
ATTAGATAAATGGGCAAGTTTGTGGAATTGGTTTAACATAACAAATTGGCTGTGGTATATAAAATTATTC
ATAATGATAGTAGGAGGCTTGGTAGGTTTAAGAATAGTTTTTGCTGTACTTTCTATAGTGAATAGAGTTA
GGCAGGGATATTCACCATTATCGTTTCAGACCCACCTCCCAACCCCGAGGGGACCCGACAGGCCCGAAGG
AATAGAAGAAGAAGGTGGAGAGAGAGACAGAGACAGATCCATTCGATTAGTGAACGGATCGGCACTGCGT
GCGCCAATTCTGCAGACAAATGGCAGTATTCATCCACAATTTTAAAAGAAAAGGGGGGATTGGGGGGTAC
AGTGCAGGGGAAAGAATAGTAGACATAATAGCAACAGACATACAAACTAAAGAATTACAAAAACAAATTA
CAAAAATTCAAAATTTTCGGGTTTATTACAGGGACAGCAGAGATCCAGTTTGGTTAGTACCGGGCCCTAC
GCGTCCAAGGTCGGGCAGGAAGAGGGCCTATTTCCCATGATTCCTTCATATTTGCATATACGATACAAGG
CTGTTAGAGAGATAATTAGAATTAATTTGACTGTAAACACAAAGATATTAGTACAAAATACGTGACGTAG
AAAGTAATAATTTCTTGGGTAGTTTGCAGTTTTAAAATTATGTTTTAAAATGGACTATCATATGCTTACC
GTAACTTGAAAGTATTTCGATTTCTTGGCTTTATATATCTTGTGGAAAGGACGAAACACCGAACACGGTG
CTGTGCAACGGTTTAAGAGCTATGCTGGAAACAGCATAGCAAGTTTAAATAAGGCTAGTCCGTTATCAAC
TTGAAAAAGTGGCACCGAGTCGGTGCTTTTTTTGGATCCAATTCTACCGGGTAGGGGAGGCGCTTTTCCC
AAGGCAGTCTGGAGCATGCGCTTTAGCAGCCCCGCTGGGCACTTGGCGCTACACAAGTGGCCTCTGGCCT
CGCACACATTCCACATCCACCGGTAGGCGCCAACCGGCTCCGTTCTTTGGTGGCCCCTTCGCGCCACCTT
CTACTCCTCCCCTAGTCAGGAAGTTCCCCCCCGCCCCGCAGCTCGCGTCGTGCAGGACGTGACAAATGGA
AGTAGCACGTCTCACTAGTCTCGTGCAGATGGACAGCACCGCTGAGCAATGGAAGCGGGTAGGCCTTTGG
GGCAGCGGCCAATAGCAGCTTTGCTCCTTCGCTTTCTGGGCTCAGAGGCTGGGAAGGGGTGGGTCCGGGG
GCGGGCTCAGGGGCGGGCTCAGGGGCGGGGCGGGCGCCCGAAGGTCCTCCGGAGGCCCGGCATTCTGCAC
GCTTCAAAAGCGCACGTCTGCCGCGCTGTTCTCCTCTTCCTCATCTCCGGGCCTTTCGACCTGCATCCAT
CTAGATCTCGAGCAGCTGAAGCTTACCATGACCGAGTACAAGCCCACGGTGCGCCTCGCCACCCGCGACG
ACGTCCCCAGGGCCGTACGCACCCTCGCCGCCGCGTTCGCCGACTACCCCGCCACGCGCCACACCGTCGA
TCCGGACCGCCACATCGAGCGGGTCACCGAGCTGCAAGAACTCTTCCTCACGCGCGTCGGGCTCGACATC
GGCAAGGTGTGGGTCGCGGACGACGGCGCCGCGGTGGCGGTCTGGACCACGCCGGAGAGCGTCGAAGCGG
GGGCGGTGTTCGCCGAGATCGGCCCGCGCATGGCCGAGTTGAGCGGTTCCCGGCTGGCCGCGCAGCAACA
GATGGAAGGCCTCCTGGCGCCGCACCGGCCCAAGGAGCCCGCGTGGTTCCTGGCCACCGTCGGCGTCTCG
CCCGACCACCAGGGCAAGGGTCTGGGCAGCGCCGTCGTGCTCCCCGGAGTGGAGGCGGCCGAGCGCGCCG
GGGTGCCCGCCTTCCTGGAGACCTCCGCGCCCCGCAACCTCCCCTTCTACGAGCGGCTCGGCTTCACCGT
CACCGCCGACGTCGAGGTGCCCGAAGGACCGCGCACCTGGTGCATGACCCGCAAGCCCGGTGCCGGCGGC
GGGTCCGGAGGAGAGGGCAGAGGAAGTCTCCTAACATGCGGTGACGTGGAGGAGAATCCTGGCCCAATGA
GCGAGCTGATTAAGGAGAACATGCACATGAAGCTGTACATGGAGGGCACCGTGGACAACCATCACTTCAA
GTGCACATCCGAGGGCGAAGGCAAGCCCTACGAGGGCACCCAGACCATGAGAATCAAGGTGGTCGAGGGC
GGCCCTCTCCCCTTCGCCTTCGACATCCTGGCTACTAGCTTCCTCTACGGCAGCAAGACCTTCATCAACC
ACACCCAGGGCATCCCCGACTTCTTCAAGCAGTCCTTCCCTGAGGGCTTCACATGGGAGAGAGTCACCAC
ATACGAGGACGGGGGCGTGCTGACCGCTACCCAGGACACCAGCCTCCAGGACGGCTGCCTCATCTACAAC
GTCAAGATCAGAGGGGTGAACTTCACATCCAACGGCCCTGTGATGCAGAAGAAAACACTCGGCTGGGAGG
CCTTCACCGAGACGCTGTACCCCGCTGACGGCGGCCTGGAAGGCAGAAACGACATGGCCCTGAAGCTCGT
GGGCGGGAGCCATCTGATCGCAAACATCAAGACCACATATAGATCCAAGAAACCCGCTAAGAACCTCAAG
ATGCCTGGCGTCTACTATGTGGACTACAGACTGGAAAGAATCAAGGAGGCCAACAACGAGACCTACGTCG
AGCAGCACGAGGTGGCAGTGGCCAGATACTGCGACCTCCCTAGCAAACTGGGGCACAAGCTTAATTGAGC
GGCCGCTCAACCTCTGGATTACAAAATTTGTGAAAGATTGACTGGTATTCTTAACTATGTTGCTCCTTTT
ACGCTATGTGGATACGCTGCTTTAATGCCTTTGTATCATGCTATTGCTTCCCGTATGGCTTTCATTTTCT
CCTCCTTGTATAAATCCTGGTTGCTGTCTCTTTATGAGGAGTTGTGGCCCGTTGTCAGGCAACGTGGCGT
GGTGTGCACTGTGTTTGCTGACGCAACCCCCACTGGTTGGGGCATTGCCACCACCTGTCAGCTCCTTTCC
GGGACTTTCGCTTTCCCCCTCCCTATTGCCACGGCGGAACTCATCGCCGCCTGCCTTGCCCGCTGCTGGA
CAGGGGCTCGGCTGTTGGGCACTGACAATTCCGTGGTGTTGTCGGGGAAATCATCGTCCTTTCCTTGGCT
GCTCGCCTGTGTTGCCACCTGGATTCTGCGCGGGACGTCCTTCTGCTACGTCCCTTCGGCCCTCAATCCA
GCGGACCTTCCTTCCCGCGGCCTGCTGCCGGCTCTGCGGCCTCTTCCGCGTCTACGCCTTCGCCCTCAGA
CGAGTCGGATCTCCCTTTGGGCCGCCTCCCCGCAGGTACCTTTAAGACCAATGACTTACAAGGCAGCTGT
AGATCTTAGCCACTTTTTAAAAGAAAAGGGGGGACTGGAAGGGCTAATTCACTCCCAAAGAAGTCAAGAT
CTGCTTTTTGCCTGTACTGGGTCTCTCTGGTTAGACCAGAGTCTCTCTGGTTAGACCAGATCTGAGCCTG
GGAGCTCTCTGGCTAACTAGGGAACCCACTGCTTAAGCCTCAATAAAGCTTGCCTTGAGTGCTTCAAGTA
GTGTGTGCCCGTCTGTTGTGTGACTCTGGTAACTAGAGATCCCTCAGACCCTTTTAGTCAGTGTGGAAAA
TCTCTAGCAGTTTAAACCCGCTGATCAGCCTCGACTGTGCCTTCTAGTTGCCAGCCATCTGTTGTTTGCC
CCTCCCCCGTGCCTTCCTTGACCCTGGAAGGTGCCACTCCCACTGTCCTTTCCTAATAAAATGAGGAAAT
TGCATCGCATTGTCTGAGTAGGTGTCATTCTATTCTGGGGGGTGGGGTGGGGCAGGACAGCAAGGGGGAG
GATTGGGAAGTCAATAGCAGGCATGCTGGGGATGCGGTGGGCTCTATGGGCGGCCGTTAATTAAGCTTTT
GTTCCCTTTAGTGAGGGTTAATTGCGCGCTTGGCGTAATCATGGTCATAGCTGTTTCCTGTGTGAAATTG
TTATCCGCTCACAATTCCACACAACATACGAGCCGGGAGCATAAAGTGTAAAGCCTGGGGTGCCTAATGA
GTGAGCTAACTCACATTAATTGCGTTGCGCTCACTGCCCGCTTTCCAGTCGGGAAACCTGTCGTGCCAGC
TGCATTAATGAATCGGCCAACGCGCGGGGAGAGGCGGTTTGCGTATTGGGCGCTCTTCCGCTTCCTCGCT
CACTGACTCGCTGCGCTCGGTCGTTCGGCTGCGGCGAGCGGTATCAGCTCACTCAAAGGCGGTAATACGG
TTATCCACAGAATCAGGGGATAACGCAGGAAAGAACATGTGAGCAAAAGGCCAGCAAAAGGCCAGGAACC
GTAAAAAGGCCGCGTTGCTGGCGTTTTTCCATAGGCTCCGCCCCCCTGACGAGCATCACAAAAATCGACG
CTCAAGTCAGAGGTGGCGAAACCCGACAGGACTATAAAGATACCAGGCGTTTCCCCCTGGAAGCTCCCTC
GTGCGCTCTCCTGTTCCGACCCTGCCGCTTACCGGATACCTGTCCGCCTTTCTCCCTTCGGGAAGCGTGG
CGCTTTCTCATAGCTCACGCTGTAGGTATCTCAGTTCGGTGTAGGTCGTTCGCTCCAAGCTGGGCTGTGT
GCACGAACCCCCCGTTCAGCCCGACCGCTGCGCCTTATCCGGTAACTATCGTCTTGAGTCCAACCCGGTA
AGACACGACTTATCGCCACTGGCAGCAGCCACTGGTAACAGGATTAGCAGAGCGAGGTATGTAGGCGGTG
CTACAGAGTTCTTGAAGTGGTGGCCTAACTACGGCTACACTAGAAGAACAGTATTTGGTATCTGCGCTCT
GCTGAAGCCAGTTACCTTCGGAAAAAGAGTTGGTAGCTCTTGATCCGGCAAACAAACCACCGCTGGTAGC
GGTGGTTTTTTTGTTTGCAAGCAGCAGATTACGCGCAGAAAAAAAGGATCTCAAGAAGATCCTTTGATCT
TTTCTACGGGGTCTGACGCTCAGTGGAACGAAAACTCACGTTAAGGGATTTTGGTCATGAGATTATCAAA
AAGGATCTTCACCTAGATCCTTTTAAATTAAAAATGAAGTTTTAAATCAATCTAAAGTATATATGAGTAA
ACTTGGTCTGACAGTTACCAATGCTTAATCAGTGAGGCACCTATCTCAGCGATCTGTCTATTTCGTTCAT
CCATAGTTGCCTGACTCCCCGTCGTGTAGATAACTACGATACGGGAGGGCTTACCATCTGGCCCCAGTGC
TGCAATGATACCGCGAGACCCACGCTCACCGGCTCCAGATTTATCAGCAATAAACCAGCCAGCCGGAAGG
GCCGAGCGCAGAAGTGGTCCTGCAACTTTATCCGCCTCCATCCAGTCTATTAATTGTTGCCGGGAAGCTA
GAGTAAGTAGTTCGCCAGTTAATAGTTTGCGCAACGTTGTTGCCATTGCTACAGGCATCGTGGTGTCACG
CTCGTCGTTTGGTATGGCTTCATTCAGCTCCGGTTCCCAACGATCAAGGCGAGTTACATGATCCCCCATG
TTGTGCAAAAAAGCGGTTAGCTCCTTCGGTCCTCCGATCGTTGTCAGAAGTAAGTTGGCCGCAGTGTTAT
CACTCATGGTTATGGCAGCACTGCATAATTCTCTTACTGTCATGCCATCCGTAAGATGCTTTTCTGTGAC
TGGTGAGTACTCAACCAAGTCATTCTGAGAATAGTGTATGCGGCGACCGAGTTGCTCTTGCCCGGCGTCA
ATACGGGATAATACCGCGCCACATAGCAGAACTTTAAAAGTGCTCATCATTGGAAAACGTTCTTCGGGGC
GAAAACTCTCAAGGATCTTACCGCTGTTGAGATCCAGTTCGATGTAACCCACTCGTGCACCCAACTGATC
TTCAGCATCTTTTACTTTCACCAGCGTTTCTGGGTGAGCAAAAACAGGAAGGCAAAATGCCGCAAAAAAG
GGAATAAGGGCGACACGGAAATGTTGAATACTCATACTCTTCCTTTTTCAATATTATTGAAGCATTTATC
AGGGTTATTGTCTCATGAGCGGATACATATTTGAATGTATTTAGAAAAATAAACAAATAGGGGTTCCGCG
CACATTTCCCCGAAAAGTGCCACCTAAATTGTAAGCGTTAATATTTTGTTAAAATTCGCGTTAAATTTTT
GTTAAATCAGCTCATTTTTTAACCAATAGGCCGAAATCGGCAAAATCCCTTATAAATCAAAAGAATAGAC
CGAGATAGGGT
[37 nt withheld, positions 8062-8098]
AAAGAACGTGGACTCCAACGTCAAAGG
[49 nt withheld, positions 8126-8174]
T
[91 nt withheld, positions 8176-8266]
G
[124 nt withheld, positions 8268-8391]
CCCATTCGCCATTCAGGCTGCGCAACTGTTGGGAAGGGCGATCGGTGCGGGCCTCTTCGCTATTACGCCA
GCTGGCGAAAGGGGGATGTGCTGCAAGGCGATTAAGTTGGGTAACGCCAGGGTTTTCCCAGTCACGACGT
TGTAAAACGACGGCCAGTGAGCGCGCGTAATACGACTCACTATAGGGCGAATTGACTAGTACATAACTTA
CGGTAAATGGCCCGCCTGGCTGACCGCCCAACGACCCCCGCCCATTGAC
Features (pLannotate 1.2.2; 28 found; start..end, strand, type, name):
    242..441     +  promoter       CMV promoter: human cytomegalovirus (CMV) immediate early promoter
    459..639     +  LTR            5' LTR (truncated): truncated 5' long terminal repeat (LTR) from HIV-1
    686..811     +  misc_feature   HIV-1 Ψ: packaging signal of human immunodeficiency virus type 1
    795..1133    +  CDS            HIV-1 gag (fragment): gag protein from human immunodeficiency virus 1; gag
   1310..1543    +  misc_feature   RRE: The Rev response element (RRE) of HIV-1 allows for Rev-dependent mRNA export from the nucleus to the cytoplasm.
   1920..2020    +  CDS            Rev (fragment): human immunodeficiency virus 1 (HIV-1) Rev protein; rev; enhances nuclear export of unspliced and incompletely spliced viral mRNAs
   2070..2187    +  misc_feature   cPPT/CTS: central polypurine tract and central termination sequence of HIV-1
   2262..2502    +  promoter       U6 promoter: RNA polymerase III promoter for human U6 snRNA
   2549..2616    +  misc_RNA       tracrRNA (fragment): trans-activating CRISPR RNA for the Streptococcus pyogenes CRISPR/Cas9 system
   2639..3138    +  promoter       PGK promoter: mouse phosphoglycerate kinase 1 promoter
   3178..3774    +  CDS            PuroR (fragment): puromycin N-acetyltransferase; pac from Streptomyces; confers resistance to puromycin
   3847..4545    +  CDS            TagBFP: TagBFP is a basic (constitutively fluorescent) blue fluorescent protein published in 2008, derived from Entacmaea quadricolor. It is reported to be a very rapidly-maturing monomer with very low acid sensitivity.
   4557..5143    +  misc_feature   WPRE: woodchuck hepatitis virus posttranscriptional regulatory element
   5137..5283    +  CDS            nef (fragment): NEF_HV1LA - Experimental evidence at protein level: Swiss-Prot protein existence level 1. Extracellular Nef protein targets CD4(+) T-lymphocytes for apoptosis by interacting with CXCR4 surface receptors. From Human immunodeficiency virus type 1 group M subtype B (isolate Lai) (HIV-1).
   5291..5469    +  LTR            5' LTR (truncated): truncated 5' long terminal repeat (LTR) from HIV-1
   5495..5606    +  polyA_signal   bGH poly(A) signal: bovine growth hormone polyadenylation signal
   5745..5763    -  promoter       T3 promoter: promoter for bacteriophage T3 RNA polymerase
   5808..5824    -  protein_bind   lac operator: The lac repressor binds to the lac operator to inhibit transcription in E. coli. This inhibition can be relieved by adding lactose or isopropyl-β-D-thiogalactopyranoside (IPTG). lac repressor encoded by lacI
   5832..5862    -  promoter       lac promoter: promoter for the E. coli lac operon
   5877..5898    -  protein_bind   CAP binding site: CAP binding activates transcription in the presence of cAMP. E. coli catabolite activator protein
   5911..6003    -  CDS            lacI (fragment): lac repressor; lacI; The lac repressor binds to the lac operator to inhibit transcription in E. coli. This inhibition can be relieved by adding lactose or isopropyl-β-D-thiogalactopyranoside (IPTG).
   6186..6774    -  rep_origin     ori: high-copy-number ColE1/pMB1/pBR322/pUC origin of replication
   6945..7805    -  CDS            AmpR: β-lactamase; bla; confers resistance to ampicillin, carbenicillin, and related antibiotics
   7806..7910    -  promoter       AmpR promoter: bla
   7963..8391    -  rep_origin     f1 ori (sequence partly withheld): f1 bacteriophage origin of replication; arrow indicates direction of (+) strand synthesis
   8396..8551    -  CDS            lacZα (fragment): LacZα fragment of β-galactosidase; lacZ fragment
   8559..8577    +  promoter       T7 promoter: promoter for bacteriophage T7 RNA polymerase
   8591..241     +  enhancer       CMV enhancer (across the origin): human cytomegalovirus immediate early enhancer
