[The description below was written by a language model from this plasmid's Addgene catalogue record and pLannotate feature annotations shown in this document.]
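Description:
pKLV2-U6gRNA5(TRIM25_v3_6-4)-PGKpuroBFP-W is an 8,650 bp HIV-1-based lentiviral CRISPR guide vector that expresses a single sgRNA against human TRIM25 together with puromycin and blue fluorescent markers. It was made by inserting the guide spacer into the BbsI sites of the pKLV2-U6gRNA5(BbsI)-PGKpuroBFP-W backbone, destroying both sites. In bacteria it replicates from a high-copy ColE1/pUC-type origin and is selected with ampicillin through the β-lactamase gene. An f1 origin and remnants of a lac/lacZα cloning region with T3 and T7 promoters are carried over from the parental plasmid.

The viral genome is transcribed from a CMV enhancer/promoter fused to a truncated 5' LTR. It contains the Ψ packaging signal with a gag fragment, the RRE for Rev-dependent export, and the cPPT/CTS, and it ends in a second truncated LTR followed by a bGH polyadenylation signal. Because the plasmid carries only fragments of viral genes, packaging functions must be supplied from other constructs.

Between the LTRs, the human U6 RNA polymerase III promoter drives the TRIM25 spacer joined to a Streptococcus pyogenes Cas9 guide scaffold, annotated as a tracrRNA fragment. Downstream, the mouse PGK promoter drives puromycin N-acetyltransferase followed by TagBFP, with a WPRE to enhance transcript expression. The table does not annotate the linker between these two coding sequences. No Cas9 is encoded, so the nuclease must be provided separately in the target cells. The associated publication used CRISPR perturbations with time-series single-cell RNA-seq to infer gene regulatory networks, and transduced cells can be selected with puromycin or tracked by BFP fluorescence.
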