Addgene plasmid #211991: pKLV2-U6gRNA5(TRIM25_v3_6-4)-PGKpuroBFP-W
Purpose: Express gRNA against TRIM25 with puro and BFP
Depositing lab: Kosuke Yusa. Depositing organization: Kyoto University, Institute for Life and Medical Sciences. Publication: RENGE infers gene regulatory networks using time-series single-cell RNA-seq data with CRISPR perturbations. Ishikawa M, Sugino S, Masuda Y, Tarumoto Y, Seto Y, Taniyama N, Wagai F, Yamauchi Y, Kojima Y, Kiryu H, Yusa K, Eiraku M, Mochizuki A. Commun Biol. 2023 Dec 28;6(1):1290. doi: 10.1038/s42003-023-05594-4. PubMed 38155269.
Backbone
  Vector backbone: pKLV2-U6gRNA5(BbsI)-PGKpuroBFP-W
  Backbone size w/o insert (bp): 8630
  Total vector size (bp): 8650
  Vector type: Mammalian Expression, Lentiviral, CRISPR
  Selectable markers: Puromycin
Growth in bacteria
  Bacterial resistance: Ampicillin, 100 μg/mL
  Growth temperature: 37°C
  Growth strain: NEB Stable
  Copy number: High Copy
Gene/Insert
  Gene/Insert name: sgRNA targeting TRIM25
  gRNA/shRNA sequence: AACACGGTGCTGTGCAACG
  Species: H. sapiens (human)
  GenBank ID: NM_005082.5
  Entrez Gene: TRIM25 (a.k.a. EFP, RNF147, Z147, ZNF147)
  Promoter: Human U6 promoter
  Cloning method: Restriction Enzyme; 5′ cloning site BbsI (destroyed during cloning); 3′ cloning site BbsI (destroyed during cloning)
  Sequencing primers: 5′ AGATAATTAGAATTAATTTGACTG
Terms and licenses: Academic/Nonprofit Terms; Industry Terms: Not Available to Industry
How to cite: pKLV2-U6gRNA5(TRIM25_v3_6-4)-PGKpuroBFP-W was a gift from Kosuke Yusa (Addgene plasmid # 211991 ; http://n2t.net/addgene:211991 ; RRID:Addgene_211991)
